>Addgene plasmid #8908 | pPS892 | addgene partial sequence | sequence record 44711 | pGEX-5  5'-GGGCTGGCAAGCCACGTTTGGTG-3'
CTCAATCGGACTGGTTCGCGTGGATCCACTAGTTCTAGAGTCGACCTGCAGGCATGCAAGCTTGGCACTG
GCCGTCGTTTTACAACGTCGTGACTGGGAAAACCCTGGCGTTACCCAACTTAATCGCCTTGCAGCACATC
CCCCTTTCGCCAGCTGGCGTAATAGCGAAGAGGCCCGCACCGATCGCCCTTCCCAACAGTTGCGCAGCCT
GAATGGCGAATGGCGCCTGATGCGGTATTTTCTCCTTACGCATCTGTGCGGTATTTCACACCGCATAGGG
TAATAACTGATATAATTAAATTGAAGCTCTAATTTGTGAGTTTAGTATACATGCATTTACTTATAATACA
GTTTTTTAGTTTTGCTGGCCGCATCTTCTCAAATATGCTTCCCAGCCTGCTTTTCTGTAACGTTCACCCT
CTACCTTAGCATCCCTTCCCTTTGCAAATAGTCCTCTTCCAACAATAATAATGTCAGATCCTGTAGAGAC
CACATCATCCACGGTTCTATACTGTTGACCCAATGCGTCTCCCTTGTCATCTAAACCCACACCGGGTGTC
ATAATCAACCAATCGTAACCTTCATCTCTTCCACCCATGTCTCTTTGAGCAATAAAGCCGATAACAAAAT
CTTTGTCGCTCTTCGCAATGTCAACAGTACCCTTAGTATATTCTCCAGTAGATAGGGAGCCCTTGCATGA
CAATTCTGCTAACATCAAAAGGCCTCTAGGTTCCTTTGTTACTTCTTCTGCCGCCTGCTTCAAACCGCTA
ACAATACCTGGGCCCACCACACCGTGTGCATTCGTAATGTCTGCCCATTCTGCTATTCTGTATACACCCG
CAGAGTACTGCAATTTGACTGTATTACCAAATGTCAGCAAATTTTCTGTCTTCGAAGAGTAAAAATTGTA
CTTGGCGGATAATGCCTTTAGCGGCTTAACT
