[The description below was written by a language model from this plasmid's Addgene catalogue record.]
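Description:
pPS892, also known as pYGEX-2T, is an empty yeast expression backbone for producing N-terminal GST fusion proteins in yeast. It is built on the pPS293 vector (recorded backbone size about 5.2 kb) and functions as an E. coli–yeast shuttle plasmid. Ampicillin resistance allows selection in bacteria, where it is maintained at high copy. In yeast, the URA3 auxotrophic marker selects for transformants in ura3 hosts, and the 2 micron origin supports multicopy episomal replication.

The expression cassette is driven by the GAL1 promoter, which is induced by galactose and repressed by glucose, so fusion protein production can be switched on by changing the carbon source. According to the depositor notes, the GST coding region came from a pGEX-2T derivative (pGEX-2TB) in which an oligonucleotide was used to convert an XbaI site to BglII. The resulting 0.7-kb BglII–BamHI fragment was then inserted into the BamHI site of pPS293, placing GST downstream of GAL1. No gene of interest is present, and an open reading frame would be cloned in frame after GST by restriction enzyme cloning. The record lists BglII and BamHI as the 5′ and 3′ sites, both preserved. It does not describe a protease cleavage site between GST and the insert, a transcription terminator, or the bacterial origin, and it refers users to the author's map for details.

The plasmid is suited to galactose-inducible expression of GST-tagged proteins in yeast for affinity purification on glutathione resin or pull-down analysis of interacting partners. This matches its origin in work on the nuclear import receptor and its interactions with transport factors.
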