Addgene plasmid #8908: pPS892
Purpose: (Empty Backbone)
Depositing lab: Pamela Silver. Depositing organization: Dana-Farber Cancer Institute. Publication: Dynamic localization of the nuclear import receptor and its interactions with transport factors. Koepp DM, Wong DH, Corbett AH, Silver PA. J Cell Biol. 1996 Jun . 133(6):1163-76. 10.1083/jcb.133.6.1163 PubMed 8682856.
Backbone
  Vector backbone: pPS293
  Backbone size (bp): 5200
  Vector type: Yeast Expression
  Selectable markers: URA3
Growth in bacteria
  Bacterial resistance: Ampicillin, 100 μg/mL
  Growth temperature: 37°C
  Growth strain: DH5alpha
  Copy number: High Copy
Gene/Insert
  Gene/Insert name: None (alt name: pYGEX-2T)
  Tag / fusion protein: GST (N terminal on backbone)
  Cloning method: Restriction Enzyme; 5′ cloning site BglII (not destroyed); 3′ cloning site BamHI (not destroyed)
  Sequencing primers: 5′ M13R
Terms and licenses: Academic/Nonprofit Terms; Industry Terms: Not Available to Industry
Depositor comments: Yeast GST expression plasmid, XbaI oligo inserted into pGEX-2TB to convert XbaI site to BglII; 0.7-kb BglII-BamHI fragment of pGEX-2TB inserted into BamHI site of pPS293, GAL1 promoter, 2 micron origin. See author's map.
How to cite: pPS892 was a gift from Pamela Silver (Addgene plasmid # 8908 ; http://n2t.net/addgene:8908 ; RRID:Addgene_8908)
